>Addgene plasmid #180550 | KTK_345 | addgene full sequence | sequence record 359390 | Addgene NGS Result
GTATCATTGCAGCACTGGGGCCAGATGGTAAGCCCTCCCGTATCGTAGTTATCTACACGACGGGGAGTCA
GGCAACTATGGATGAACGAAATAGACAGATCGCTGAGATAGGTGCCTCACTGATTAAGCATTGGTAACTG
TCAGACCAAGTTTACTCATATATACTTTAGATTGATTTAAAACTTCATTTTTAATTTAAAAGGATCTAGG
TGAAGATCCTTTTTGATAATCTTGGTCTCAAGAACTAGTATGGGAGAGCCTTCGGCAGCGGTGAGAAATG
GCCTTCGGCTGCCTCCTGCTGGTCCCAAGTTGTGAAATCTTTATCGTGTTTGGTCAGTTCCAGGCGATGT
TCAACGAAATGAAATTCTGGCAGCTTGACAGGTTTTTTGGCTTTATACGTCGTTTTGAAATCAACACGAT
GATGACCGCCTCCTTTCAGTTTAAAAACCATTGCAGTGTCACTTTTTAACATCCCGTCACGCACGTACAG
TGTTTCCACGCTCGGCTCCCATCCAGCAATGGTTTTTTGCATTACGGGCCCATCCGGAGGCAGGTTCACA
CCATGAAATTTAACATCATAGATGAAACAGTTCTCTTGCAAGTTTATGCTGGAGTGATTACTGGCGGTGC
ATACGCCACCATCTTCAAAAATCATCGACCGCTCCCAAGACATACCTTCGGGAAAAGACTGTTTGTGGTA
GTCTGGGATATCCGCTGGATACTTATTAAACGGTTTGCTTCCATACATGTGGCTAGGTGTAAGAATATGA
ACGGAAAACGGCAGAGGCGCGCCTTTGGTGACTGTCATTTTCATGTGCTGTAACCCTTCGTACGGCTTGC
CTTCACCTTTACCCTCGATCGTAAAATCATGGCCATTGACAGTGCCCTCAAGGTGCAACTTGGTCTTCAT
TACCTGCTTAATCACTGACATAGGAGACCGACTACGGTTATCCACAGAATCAGGGGATAACGCAGGAAAG
AACATGTGAGCAAAAGGCCAGCAAAAGGCCAGGAACCGTAAAAAGGCCGCGTTGCTGGCGTTTTTCCATA
GGCTCCGCCCCCCTGACGAGCATCACAAAAATCGACGCTCAAGTCAGAGGTGGCGAAACCCGACAGGACT
ATAAAGATACCAGGCGTTTCCCCCTGGAAGCTCCCTCGTGCGCTCTCCTGTTCCGACCCTGCCGCTTACC
GGATACCTGTCCGCCTTTCTCCCTTCGGGAAGCGTGGCGCTTTCTCATAGCTCACGCTGTAGGTATCTCA
GTTCGGTGTAGGTCGTTCGCTCCAAGCTGGGCTGTGTGCACGAACCCCCCGTTCAGCCCGACCGCTGCGC
CTTATCCGGTAACTATCGTCTTGAGTCCAACCCGGTAAGACACGACTTATCGCCACTGGCAGCAGCCACT
GGTAACAGGATTAGCAGAGCGAGGTATGTAGGCGGTGCTACAGAGTTCTTGAAGTGGTGGCCTAACTACG
GCTACACTAGAAGAACAGTATTTGGTATCTGCGCTCTGCTGAAGCCAGTTACCTTCGGAAAAAGAGTTGG
TAGCTCTTGATCCGGCAAACAAACCACCGCTGGTAGCGGTGGTTTTTTTGTTTGCAAGCAGCAGATTACG
CGCAGAAAAAAAGGATCTCAAGAAGATCCTTTGATCTTTTCTACGGGGTCTGACGCTCAGTGGAACGAAA
ACTCACGTTAAGGGATTTTGGTCATGACAGGTGGCACTTTTCGGGGAAATGTGCGCGGAACCCCTATTTG
TTTATTTTTCTAAATACATTCAAATATGTATCCGCTCATGAGACAATAACCCTGATAAATGCTTCAATAA
TATTGAAAAAGGAAGAGTATGAGTATTCAACATTTCCGTGTCGCCCTTATTCCCTTTTTTGCGGCATTTT
GCCTTCCTGTTTTTGCTCACCCAGAAACGCTGGTGAAAGTAAAAGATGCTGAAGATCAGTTGGGTGCACG
AGTGGGTTACATCGAACTGGATCTCAACAGCGGTAAGATCCTTGAGAGTTTTCGCCCCGAAGAACGTTTT
CCAATGATGAGCACTTTTAAAGTTCTGCTATGTGGCGCGGTATTATCCCGTATTGACGCCGGGCAAGAGC
AACTCGGTCGCCGCATACACTATTCTCAGAATGACTTGGTTGAGTACTCACCAGTCACAGAAAAGCATCT
TACGGATGGCATGACAGTAAGAGAATTATGCAGTGCTGCCATAACCATGAGTGATAACACTGCGGCCAAC
TTACTTCTGACAACGATCGGAGGACCGAAGGAGCTAACCGCTTTTTTGCACAACATGGGGGATCATGTAA
CTCGCCTTGATCGTTGGGAACCGGAGCTGAATGAAGCCATACCAAACGACGAGCGTGACACCACGATGCC
TGTAGCAATGGCAACAACGTTGCGCAAACTATTAACTGGCGAACTACTTACTCTAGCTTCCCGGCAACAA
TTAATAGACTGGATGGAGGCGGATAAAGTTGCAGGACCACTTCTGCGCTCGGCCCTTCCGGCTGGCTGGT
TTATTGCTGATAAATCTGGAGCCGGTGAGCGTGGGTCCCGCG
Features (pLannotate 1.2.2; 4 found; start..end, strand, type, name):
    251..931     -  CDS            eforCP: eforCP is a basic (constitutively fluorescent) red fluorescent protein published in 2008, derived from Echinopora forskaliana.
   1043..1631    -  rep_origin     ori: high-copy-number ColE1/pMB1/pBR322/pUC origin of replication
   1734..1838    +  promoter       AmpR promoter: bla
   1839..137     +  CDS            AmpR (across the origin): β-lactamase; bla; confers resistance to ampicillin, carbenicillin, and related antibiotics
