[The description below was written by a language model from this plasmid's Addgene catalogue record and pLannotate feature annotations shown in this document.]
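Description:
KTK_345 is a small (about 2.6 kb) bacterial entry vector from the Komagataeibacter Tool Kit, a modular cloning system designed for assembling multigene constructs in cellulose-producing bacteria. It serves as a storage plasmid for a single standardised part, the coding sequence of eforRed, which can be transferred into higher-level expression assemblies. The plasmid is propagated in E. coli at high copy number and selected with ampicillin.

The feature table identifies only four elements: the eforRed/eforCP coding sequence, a high-copy ColE1/pUC-type origin of replication, and the bla promoter driving the AmpR β-lactamase gene, which spans the numbering origin of the circular sequence. eforRed derives from a coral (Echinopora forskaliana) chromoprotein with red fluorescence, and is commonly used as a visible colour or fluorescent reporter in bacteria; the catalogue lists this version as synthetic. No promoter, ribosome binding site or terminator is annotated around the reporter, which fits a promoterless part awaiting assembly, although the catalogue classes the plasmid as a bacterial expression vector. The record does not state the flanking cloning sites or the restriction enzymes used to release the part.

There is one discrepancy. The catalogue names pSEVA331 as the backbone, a broad-host-range vector that normally carries a pBBR1 origin and chloramphenicol resistance. The sequenced plasmid instead shows a ColE1-type origin with ampicillin resistance, and its small size also suggests a minimal E. coli cloning vector. The listed backbone may therefore refer to the toolkit's destination vectors rather than this entry plasmid, but the record does not settle the point.
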