Addgene plasmid #180550: KTK_345
Purpose: Entry vector containing eforRed
Depositing lab: Tom Ellis. Depositing organization: Imperial College London. Publication: Komagataeibacter Tool Kit (KTK): A Modular Cloning System for Multigene Constructs and Programmed Protein Secretion from Cellulose Producing Bacteria. Goosens VJ, Walker KT, Aragon SM, Singh A, Senthivel VR, Dekker L, Caro-Astorga J, Buat MLA, Song W, Lee KY, Ellis T. ACS Synth Biol. 2021 Dec 17;10(12):3422-3434. doi: 10.1021/acssynbio.1c00358. Epub 2021 Nov 12. PubMed 34767345.
Backbone
  Vector backbone: pSEVA331
  Vector type: Bacterial Expression
Growth in bacteria
  Bacterial resistance: Ampicillin, 100 μg/mL
  Growth temperature: 37°C
  Growth strain: DH5alpha
  Copy number: High Copy
Gene/Insert
  Gene/Insert name: eforRed
  Species: Synthetic; synthetic
  Cloning method: Restriction Enzyme; 5′ cloning site unknown (unknown if destroyed)
Terms and licenses: Academic/Nonprofit Terms; Industry Terms: Not Available to Industry
Depositor comments: Read the preprint at https://www.biorxiv.org/content/10.1101/2021.06.09.447691v1.full
How to cite: KTK_345 was a gift from Tom Ellis (Addgene plasmid # 180550 ; http://n2t.net/addgene:180550 ; RRID:Addgene_180550)
